>Addgene plasmid #21401 | pEGFP-N1-PHD2 | addgene partial sequence | sequence record 27182 | 21401 with CMV-F
TGACCGTCAGATCCGCTAGCGCTACCGGACTCAGATCTCGAGCTCAAGCTTGCCGCCATGGCCAATGACA
GCGGCGGGCCCGGCGGGCCGAGCCCGAGCGAGCGAGACCGGCAGTACTGCGAGCTGTGCGGGAAGATGGA
GAACCTGCTGCGCTGCAGCCGCTGCCGCAGCTCCTTCTACTGCTGCAAGGAGCACCAGCGTCAGGACTGG
AAGAAGCACAAGCTCGTGTGCCAGGGCAGCGAGGGCGCCCTCGGCCACGGAGTGGGCCCACACCAGCATT
CCGGCCCCGCGCCGCCGGCTGCAGTGCCGCCGCCCAGGGCCGGGGCCCGGGAGCCCAGGAAGGCA
