>Addgene plasmid #21401 | pEGFP-N1-PHD2 | addgene partial sequence | sequence record 27183 | 21401 with EGFP-N
TCGCCCTTGCTCACCATGGTGGCGACCGGTGGATCCCGGGCCCGCGGTACCGCGAAGACGTCTTTACCGA
CCGAATCTGAAGGTTTATTGAGTTCAACCCTCACACCTTTTTCACCTGTTAGATATTTTACTTTAGCTCG
TGCTCTCTCATCTGCATCAAAATACCAAACAGTTATTGCGTACCTTGTAGCATATGCTGGTTGTACTTCA
TGAGGGTTGCGACGGTCAGACCAGAAAAACAGCAGTCTATCAAATTTGGGTTCAATGTCAGCAAACTGGG
CTTTGCCTTCTGGAAAAATTCGAAGTATACCTCCACTTACCTTGGCATCCCAGTCTTTATTAAGATAATA
TATACATGTCACACATCTTCCATCTCCATTTGGATTATCAACATGACGTACATAACCCGTTCCATTGCCC
GGATAACAAGCGACCATGGCTTTCGTCCGGCCATTGATTTTGTAGCTGCCCAGCTTCCCGTTACAGTGGC
GTATCAGGTCGTCCATGCTGCTCATGAGCAGCCCAATGGTTTCGCAGCCGGGCTCCTTGCCCTCGATCCA
GGTGATCTTATCGCCTCGGATGTCCTTGGACGAGTCACTCTTCTGGCTGACCAGCTGCCCGTCCGTGAAC
TTCCCGGTGTCNTGCAGGGCGCGCACCTCGTCGCCGA
