[The description below was written by a language model from this plasmid's Addgene catalogue record.]
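Description:
pEGFP-N1-PHD2 is a mammalian expression plasmid built on the commercial pEGFP-N1 backbone (about 4.7 kb without insert), carrying the human EGLN1 coding sequence, which encodes the HIF prolyl hydroxylase PHD2. The roughly 1.3 kb insert was placed between the HindIII and KpnI sites of the multiple cloning site, both of which remain intact, so that the protein is fused at its C terminus to the backbone-encoded EGFP. The record does not name the promoter explicitly, but the listed CMV forward sequencing primer matches the CMV immediate-early promoter that drives expression in the standard pEGFP-N1 design. The EGFP-N reverse primer reads back across the junction between insert and reporter.

The plasmid is maintained at high copy number in E. coli under kanamycin selection. In mammalian cells the same type of resistance cassette provides neomycin resistance, allowing stably transfected cells to be selected with G418. No feature table accompanies the record, so elements such as the origins of replication and polyadenylation signals are not documented individually here.

The PHD2-EGFP fusion allows the enzyme to be visualised directly by fluorescence microscopy in transfected cells. The associated publication concerns the intracellular localisation of the human HIF-1 alpha hydroxylases and its implications for oxygen sensing, which points to subcellular localisation as the intended use. The record notes that part of the plasmid was derived from a construct made in another laboratory, and distribution is restricted to academic and nonprofit users.
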