Addgene plasmid #21401: pEGFP-N1-PHD2
Depositing lab: Eric Metzen. Publication: Intracellular localisation of human HIF-1 alpha hydroxylases: implications for oxygen sensing. Metzen E, Berchner-Pfannschmidt U, Stengel P, Marxsen JH, Stolze I, Klinger M, Huang WQ, Wotzlaw C, Hellwig-Burgel T, Jelkmann W, Acker H, Fandrey J. J Cell Sci. 2003 Apr 1. 116(Pt 7):1319-26. 10.1242/jcs.00318 PubMed 12615973.
Backbone
  Vector backbone: pEGFP-N1
  Backbone manufacturer: Clontech
  Backbone size w/o insert (bp): 4700
  Vector type: Mammalian Expression
  Selectable markers: Neomycin (select with G418)
Growth in bacteria
  Bacterial resistance: Kanamycin, 50 μg/mL
  Growth temperature: 37°C
  Growth strain: DH5alpha
  Copy number: High Copy
Gene/Insert
  Gene/Insert name: EGLN1
  Species: H. sapiens (human)
  Insert size (bp): 1300
  Entrez Gene: EGLN1 (a.k.a. C1orf12, ECYT3, HALAH, HIF-PH2, HIFPH2, HPH-2, HPH2, PHD2, SM20, ZMYND6)
  Tag / fusion protein: EGFP (C terminal on backbone)
  Cloning method: Restriction Enzyme; 5′ cloning site HindIII (not destroyed); 3′ cloning site KpnI (not destroyed)
  Sequencing primers: 5′ CMV-F; 3′ EGFP-N
Resource information
  A portion of this plasmid was derived from a plasmid made by: Peter Ratcliffe, Oxford,UK
Terms and licenses: Academic/Nonprofit Terms; Industry Terms: Not Available to Industry
How to cite: pEGFP-N1-PHD2 was a gift from Eric Metzen (Addgene plasmid # 21401 ; http://n2t.net/addgene:21401 ; RRID:Addgene_21401)
